Addgene plasmid #61879: pVITRO1-dV-IgE/λ
Purpose: Human immunoglobulin epsilon antibody expression vector (lambda light chain) without variable regions. Enables Colony-PCR screening of false-positive (PCR vector template) colonies
Depositing lab: Andrew Beavil. Depositing organization: King's College London. Publication: A tool kit for rapid cloning and expression of recombinant antibodies. Dodev TS, Karagiannis P, Gilbert AE, Josephs DH, Bowen H, James LK, Bax HJ, Beavil R, Pang MO, Gould HJ, Karagiannis SN, Beavil AJ. Sci Rep. 2014 Jul 30;4:5885. doi: 10.1038/srep05885. PubMed 25073855.
Backbone
  Vector backbone: pVITRO1-hygro-mcs
  Backbone manufacturer: InvivoGen
  Backbone size w/o insert (bp): 6491
  Total vector size (bp): 8202
  Vector type: Mammalian Expression
  Selectable markers: Hygromycin
Growth in bacteria
  Bacterial resistance: Hygromycin, 200 μg/mL
  Growth temperature: 37°C
  Growth strain: XL1 Blue
  Copy number: Unknown
Gene/Insert 1
  Gene/Insert name: Human immunoglobulin Epsilon constant region
  Species: H. sapiens (human)
  Insert size (bp): 1359
  Mutation: Deleted Variable region
  Promoter: mEF1 Prom
  Cloning method: Ligation Independent Cloning
  Sequencing primers: 5′ TTTTGAGCGGAGCTAATTCTCGGG; 3′ AAAAAACCTCCCACACCTCC
Gene/Insert 2
  Gene/Insert name: Human immunoglobulin lambda constant region
  Species: H. sapiens (human)
  Insert size (bp): 399
  Mutation: Deleted Variable region
  Promoter: rEF1 Prom
  Cloning method: Ligation Independent Cloning
  Sequencing primers: 5′ GAGGCTAATTCTCAAGCCTC; 3′ TCTAGACCTGGAAAGACCAG
Terms and licenses: Academic/Nonprofit Terms; Industry Terms: Not Available to Industry
How to cite: pVITRO1-dV-IgE/λ was a gift from Andrew Beavil (Addgene plasmid # 61879 ; http://n2t.net/addgene:61879 ; RRID:Addgene_61879)
