[The description below was written by a language model from this plasmid's Addgene catalogue record and pLannotate feature annotations shown in this document.]
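Description:
pVITRO1-dV-IgE/λ is an 8.2 kb mammalian expression vector built on the InvivoGen pVITRO1-hygro-mcs backbone, a dual-cassette plasmid that expresses two proteins from one molecule. It carries the constant regions of a human IgE antibody but has had both variable regions deleted. In the first cassette, a mouse EF-1α promoter preceded by an SV40 enhancer/promoter fragment drives a short heavy-chain V-gene fragment (probably leader sequence, though the record does not say so) followed by the human epsilon heavy-chain constant region (IGHE), ending at an SV40 polyadenylation signal. The second cassette is recorded as using a rat EF-1α promoter. The annotation does not identify that promoter, but it does show a CMV enhancer and partial CMV promoter upstream of an unannotated stretch. This is followed by a short lambda V-gene fragment and the human lambda light-chain constant region (IGLC2).

Immediately after the lambda coding sequence, an FMDV IRES links translation of the hygromycin phosphotransferase gene (hph) to the light-chain transcript, which terminates at an EF-1α polyadenylation signal. Short bacterial promoter elements (tac fragment, T7) just upstream of hph allow the same gene to confer hygromycin resistance in E. coli, so hygromycin is the only selection agent in both bacteria and mammalian cells. A high-copy ColE1/pUC-type origin supports propagation in bacteria.

The plasmid belongs to a tool kit for rapid cloning and expression of recombinant antibodies, in which heavy and light variable regions are inserted by ligation-independent cloning to give complete IgE/λ antibodies. Because this template lacks variable regions, colonies that carry over the PCR vector template can be distinguished from true recombinants by colony PCR.
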