Features (pLannotate 1.2.2; 16 found; start..end, strand, type, name):
     51..242     +  promoter       SV40 promoter (fragment): SV40 enhancer and early promoter
    429..1562    +  promoter       mEF-1α promoter (fragment): strong constitutive promoter for mouse elongation factor EF-1α
   1563..1640    +  CDS            IGHV1-38-4 (fragment): HV384_HUMAN - Also known as IGHV1-C From Homo sapiens (Human).
   1638..2921    +  CDS            IGHE: IGHE_HUMAN - Experimental evidence at protein level: Swiss-Prot protein existence level 1. Constant region of immunoglobulin heavy chains. Immunoglobulins, also known as antibodies, are membrane-bound or secreted glycoproteins produced by B lymphocytes. In the recognition phase of humoral immunity, the membrane-bound immunoglobulins serve as receptors which, upon binding of a specific antigen, trigger the clonal expansion and differentiation of B lymphocytes into immunoglobulins- secreting plasma cells. Secreted immunoglobulins mediate the effector phase of humoral immunity, which results in t
   2943..3064    -  polyA_signal   SV40 poly(A) signal: SV40 polyadenylation signal
   3087..3158    -  CDS            large T antigen (fragment): large T antigen from SV40 (simian virus 40)
   3252..3840    +  rep_origin     ori: high-copy-number ColE1/pMB1/pBR322/pUC origin of replication
   3920..4223    +  enhancer       CMV enhancer: human cytomegalovirus immediate early enhancer
   4225..4324    +  promoter       CMV promoter (fragment): human cytomegalovirus (CMV) immediate early promoter
   5645..5704    +  CDS            IGLV8-61 (fragment): LV861_HUMAN - Protein inferred from homology: Swiss-Prot protein existence level 3. V region of the variable domain of immunoglobulin light chains that participates in the antigen recognition (PubMed:24600447). Immunoglobulins, also known as antibodies, are membrane-bound or secreted glycoproteins produced by B lymphocytes. In the recognition phase of humoral immunity, the membrane-bound immunoglobulins serve as receptors which, upon binding of a specific antigen, trigger the clonal expansion and differentiation of B lymphocytes into immunoglobulins- secreting plasma cells. Secreted immunoglob
   5723..6040    +  CDS            IGLC2: IGLC2_HUMAN - Experimental evidence at protein level: Swiss-Prot protein existence level 1. Constant region of immunoglobulin light chains. Immunoglobulins, also known as antibodies, are membrane-bound or secreted glycoproteins produced by B lymphocytes. In the recognition phase of humoral immunity, the membrane-bound immunoglobulins serve as receptors which, upon binding of a specific antigen, trigger the clonal expansion and differentiation of B lymphocytes into immunoglobulins- secreting plasma cells. Secreted immunoglobulins mediate the effector phase of humoral immunity, which results in
   6049..6493    +  misc_feature   FMDV IRES: internal ribosome entry site (IRES) of the foot-and-mouth disease virus
   6526..6544    +  promoter       tac promoter (fragment): strong E. coli promoter; hybrid between the trp and lac UV5 promoters
   6564..6582    +  promoter       T7 promoter: promoter for bacteriophage T7 RNA polymerase
   6592..7614    +  CDS            hph: KHYB_ECOLX - Experimental evidence at protein level: Swiss-Prot protein existence level 1. The aminoglycoside phosphotransferases achieve inactivation of their antibiotic substrates by phosphorylation. Only phosphorylates hygromycin and closely related compounds such as demethyl analogs and destomycin. From Escherichia coli.
   7629..8201    +  polyA_signal   EF-1α poly(A) signal: human EF-1α polyadenylation signal
>Addgene plasmid #61879 | pVITRO1-dV-IgE/λ | addgene full sequence | sequence record 333601 | Addgene NGS Result
CCTGCAGGGCCTGAAATAACCTCTGAAAGAGGAACTTGGTTAGGTACCTTCTGAGGCGGAAAGAACCAGC
TGTGGAATGTGTGTCAGTTAGGGTGTGGAAAGTCCCCAGGCTCCCCAGCAGGCAGAAGTATGCAAAGCAT
GCATCTCAATTAGTCAGCAACCAGGTGTGGAAAGTCCCCAGGCTCCCCAGCAGGCAGAAGTATGCAAAGC
ATGCATCTCAATTAGTCAGCAACCATAGTCCCACTAGTGGAGCCGAGAGTAATTCATACAAAAGGAGGGA
TCGCCTTCGCAAGGGGAGAGCCCAGGGACCGTCCCTAAATTCTCACAGACCCAAATCCCTGTAGCCGCCC
CACGACAGCGCGAGGAGCATGCGCTCAGGGCTGAGCGCGGGGAGAGCAGAGCACACAAGCTCATAGACCC
TGGTCGTGGGGGGGAGGACCGGGGAGCTGGCGCGGGGCAAACTGGGAAAGCGGTGTCGTGTGCTGGCTCC
GCCCTCTTCCCGAGGGTGGGGGAGAACGGTATATAAGTGCGGCAGTCGCCTTGGACGTTCTTTTTCGCAA
CGGGTTTGCCGTCAGAACGCAGGTGAGGGGCGGGTGTGGCTTCCGCGGGCCGCCGAGCTGGAGGTCCTGC
TCCGAGCGGGCCGGGCCCCGCTGTCGTCGGCGGGGATTAGCTGCGAGCATTCCCGCTTCGAGTTGCGGGC
GGCGCGGGAGGCAGAGTGCGAGGCCTAGCGGCAACCCCGTAGCCTCGCCTCGTGTCCGGCTTGAGGCCTA
GCGTGGTGTCCGCGCCGCCGCCGCGTGCTACTCCGGCCGCACTCTGGTCTTTTTTTTTTTTGTTGTTGTT
GCCCTGCTGCCTTCGATTGCCGTTCAGCAATAGGGGCTAACAAAGGGAGGGTGCGGGGCTTGCTCGCCCG
GAGCCCGGAGAGGTCATGGTTGGGGAGGAATGGAGGGACAGGAGTGGCGGCTGGGGCCCGCCCGCCTTCG
GAGCACATGTCCGACGCCACCTGGATGGGGCGAGGCCTGGGGTTTTTCCCGAAGCAACCAGGCTGGGGTT
AGCGTGCCGAGGCCATGTGGCCCCAGCACCCGGCACGATCTGGCTTGGCGGCGCCGCGTTGCCCTGCCTC
CCTAACTAGGGTGAGGCCATCCCGTCCGGCACCAGTTGCGTGCGTGGAAAGATGGCCGCTCCCGGGCCCT
GTTGCAAGGAGCTCAAAATGGAGGACGCGGCAGCCCGGTGGAGCGGGCGGGTGAGTCACCCACACAAAGG
AAGAGGGCCTGGTCCCTCACCGGCTGCTGCTTCCTGTGACCCCGTGGTCCTATCGGCCGCAATAGTCACC
TCGGGCTTTTGAGCACGGCTAGTCGCGGCGGGGGGAGGGGATGTAATGGCGTTGGAGTTTGTTCACATTT
GGTGGGTGGAGACTAGTCAGGCCAGCCTGGCGCTGGAAGTCATTTTTGGAATTTGTCCCCTTGAGTTTTG
AGCGGAGCTAATTCTCGGGCTTCTTAGCGGTTCAAAGGTATCTTTTAAACCCTTTTTTAGGTGTTGTGAA
AACCACCGCTAATTCAAAGCAAATGGACTGGACCTGGAGGATCCTCTTCTTGGTGGCGGCCGCCACAGGC
GCGCACTCCGAATTCGATATCCTCGAGGCTAGCACACAGAGCCCATCCGTCTTCCCCTTGACCCGCTGCT
GCAAAAACATTCCCTCCAATGCCACCTCCGTGACTCTGGGCTGCCTGGCCACGGGCTACTTCCCGGAGCC
GGTGATGGTGACCTGGGACACAGGCTCCCTCAACGGGACAACTATGACCTTACCAGCCACCACCCTCACG
CTCTCTGGTCACTATGCCACCATCAGCTTGCTGACCGTCTCGGGTGCGTGGGCCAAGCAGATGTTCACCT
GCCGTGTGGCACACACTCCATCGTCCACAGACTGGGTCGACAACAAAACCTTCAGCGTCTGCTCCAGGGA
CTTCACCCCGCCCACCGTGAAGATCTTACAGTCGTCCTGCGACGGCGGCGGGCACTTCCCCCCGACCATC
CAGCTCCTGTGCCTCGTCTCTGGGTACACCCCAGGGACTATCAACATCACCTGGCTGGAGGACGGGCAGG
TCATGGACGTGGACTTGTCCACCGCCTCTACCACGCAGGAGGGTGAGCTGGCCTCCACACAAAGCGAGCT
CACCCTCAGCCAGAAGCACTGGCTGTCAGACCGCACCTACACCTGCCAGGTCACCTATCAAGGTCACACC
TTTGAGGACAGCACCAAGAAGTGTGCAGATTCCAACCCGAGAGGGGTGAGCGCCTACCTAAGCCGGCCCA
GCCCGTTCGACCTGTTCATCCGCAAGTCGCCCACGATCACCTGTCTGGTGGTGGACCTGGCACCCAGCAA
GGGGACCGTGAACCTGACCTGGTCCCGGGCCAGTGGGAAGCCTGTGAACCACTCCACCAGAAAGGAGGAG
AAGCAGCGCAATGGCACGTTAACCGTCACGTCCACCCTGCCGGTGGGCACCCGAGACTGGATCGAGGGGG
AGACCTACCAGTGCAGGGTGACCCACCCCCACCTGCCCAGGGCCCTCATGCGGTCCACGACCAAGACCAG
CGGCCCGCGTGCTGCCCCGGAAGTCTATGCGTTTGCGACGCCGGAGTGGCCGGGGAGCCGGGACAAGCGC
ACCCTCGCCTGCCTGATCCAGAACTTCATGCCTGAGGACATCTCGGTGCAGTGGCTGCACAACGAGGTGC
AGCTCCCGGACGCCCGGCACAGCACGACGCAGCCCCGCAAGACCAAGGGCTCCGGCTTCTTCGTCTTCAG
CCGCCTGGAGGTGACCAGGGCCGAATGGGAGCAGAAAGATGAGTTCATCTGCCGTGCAGTCCATGAGGCA
GCGAGCCCCTCACAGACCGTCCAGCGAGCGGTGTCTGTAAATCCCGGTAAATGATTAGCTGGCCAGACAT
GATAAGATACATTGATGAGTTTGGACAAACCACAACTAGAATGCAGTGAAAAAAATGCTTTATTTGTGAA
ATTTGTGATGCTATTGCTTTATTTGTAACCATTATAAGCTGCAATAAACAAGTTAACAACAACAATTGCA
TTCATTTTATGTTTCAGGTTCAGGGGGAGGTGTGGGAGGTTTTTTAAAGCAAGTAAAACCTCTACAAATG
TGGTATGGAAATGTTAATTAACTAGCCATGACCAAAATCCCTTAACGTGAGTTTTCGTTCCACTGAGCGT
CAGACCCCGTAGAAAAGATCAAAGGATCTTCTTGAGATCCTTTTTTTCTGCGCGTAATCTGCTGCTTGCA
AACAAAAAAACCACCGCTACCAGCGGTGGTTTGTTTGCCGGATCAAGAGCTACCAACTCTTTTTCCGAAG
GTAACTGGCTTCAGCAGAGCGCAGATACCAAATACTGTTCTTCTAGTGTAGCCGTAGTTAGGCCACCACT
TCAAGAACTCTGTAGCACCGCCTACATACCTCGCTCTGCTAATCCTGTTACCAGTGGCTGCTGCCAGTGG
CGATAAGTCGTGTCTTACCGGGTTGGACTCAAGACGATAGTTACCGGATAAGGCGCAGCGGTCGGGCTGA
ACGGGGGGTTCGTGCACACAGCCCAGCTTGGAGCGAACGACCTACACCGAACTGAGATACCTACAGCGTG
AGCTATGAGAAAGCGCCACGCTTCCCGAAGGGAGAAAGGCGGACAGGTATCCGGTAAGCGGCAGGGTCGG
AACAGGAGAGCGCACGAGGGAGCTTCCAGGGGGAAACGCCTGGTATCTTTATAGTCCTGTCGGGTTTCGC
CACCTCTGACTTGAGCGTCGATTTTTGTGATGCTCGTCAGGGGGGCGGAGCCTATGGAAAAACGCCAGCA
ACGCGGCCTTTTTACGGTTCCTGGCCTTTTGCTGGCCTTTTGCTCACATGTTCTTAATTAACCTGCAGGC
GTTACATAACTTACGGTAAATGGCCCGCCTGGCTGACCGCCCAACGACCCCCGCCCATTGACGTCAATAA
TGACGTATGTTCCCATAGTAACGCCAATAGGGACTTTCCATTGACGTCAATGGGTGGAGTATTTACGGTA
AACTGCCCACTTGGCAGTACATCAAGTGTATCATATGCCAAGTACGCCCCCTATTGACGTCAATGACGGT
AAATGGCCCGCCTGGCATTATGCCCAGTACATGACCTTATGGGACTTTCCTACTTGGCAGTACATCTACG
TATTAGTCATCGCTATTACCATGATGATGCGGTTTTGGCAGTACATCAATGGGCGTGGATAGCGGTTTGA
CTCACGGGGATTTCCAAGTCTCCACCCCATTGACGTCAATGGGAGTTTGTTTTGACTAGTGGAGCCGAGA
GTAATTCATACAAAAGGAGGGATCGCCTTCGCAAGGGGAGAGCCCAGGGACCGTCCCTAAATTCTCACAG
ACCCAAATCCCTGTAGCCGCCCCACGACAGCGCGAGGAGCATGCGCCCAGGGCTGAGCGCGGGTAGATCA
GAGCACACAAGCTCACAGTCCCCGGCGGTGGGGGGAGGGGCGCGCTGAGCGGGGGCCAGGGAGCTGGCGC
GGGGCAAACTGGGAAAGTGGTGTCGTGTGCTGGCTCCGCCCTCTTCCCGAGGGTGGGGGAGAACGGTATA
TAAGTGCGGTAGTCGCCTTGGACGTTCTTTTTCGCAACGGGTTTGCCGTCAGAACGCAGGTGAGTGGCGG
GTGTGGCTTCCGCGGGCCCCGGAGCTGGAGCCCTGCTCTGAGCGGGCCGGGCTGATATGCGAGTGTCGTC
CGCAGGGTTTAGCTGTGAGCATTCCCACTTCGAGTGGCGGGCGGTGCGGGGGTGAGAGTGCGAGGCCTAG
CGGCAACCCCGTAGCCTCGCCTCGTGTCCGGCTTGAGGCCTAGCGTGGTGTCCGCCGCCGCGTGCCACTC
CGGCCGCACTATGCGTTTTTTGTCCTTGCTGCCCTCGATTGCCTTCCAGCAGCATGGGCTAACAAAGGGA
GGGTGTGGGGCTCACTCTTAAGGAGCCCATGAAGCTTACGTTGGATAGGAATGGAAGGGCAGGAGGGGCG
ACTGGGGCCCGCCCGCCTTCGGAGCACATGTCCGACGCCACCTGGATGGGGCGAGGCCTGTGGCTTTCCG
AAGCAATCGGGCGTGAGTTTAGCCTACCTGGGCCATGTGGCCCTAGCACTGGGCACGGTCTGGCCTGGCG
GTGCCGCGTTCCCTTGCCTCCCAACAAGGGTGAGGCCGTCCCGCCCGGCACCAGTTGCTTGCGCGGAAAG
ATGGCCGCTCCCGGGGCCCTGTTGCAAGGAGCTCAAAATGGAGGACGCGGCAGCCCGGTGGAGCGGGCGG
GTGAGTCACCCACACAAAGGAAGAGGGCCTTGCCCCTCGCCGGCCGCTGCTTCCTGTGACCCCGTGGTCT
ATCGGCCGCATAGTCACCTCGGGCTTCTCTTGAGCACCGCTCGTCGCGGCGGGGGGAGGGGATCTAATGG
CGTTGGAGTTTGTTCACATTTGGTGGGTGGAGACTAGTCAGGCCAGCCTGGCGCTGGAAGTCATTCTTGG
AATTTGCCCCTTTGAGTTTGGAGCGAGGCTAATTCTCAAGCCTCTTAGCGGTTCAAAGGTATTTTCTAAA
CCCGTTTCCAGGTGTTGTGAAAGCCACCGCTAATTCAAAGCAATATGGCCTGGATGATGCTTCTCCTCGG
ACTCCTTGCTTATGGATCCGGAGTCGACTCTGAATTCGATATCCTCGAGCTAGGTCAGCCCAAGGCGGCG
CCCTCGGTCACTCTGTTCCCGCCCTCCTCTGAGGAGCTTCAAGCCAACAAGGCCACACTGGTGTGTCTCA
TAAGTGACTTCTACCCGGGAGCCGTGACAGTGGCCTGGAAGGCAGATAGCAGCCCCGTCAAGGCGGGAGT
GGAGACCACCACACCCTCCAAACAAAGCAACAACAAGTACGCGGCCAGCAGCTATCTGAGCCTGACGCCT
GAGCAGTGGAAGTCCCACAGAAGCTACAGCTGCCAGGTCACGCATGAAGGGAGCACCGTGGAGAAGACAG
TGGCCCCTACAGAATGTTCATAGCTAGGAGCAGGTTTCCCCAATGACACAAAACGTGCAACTTGAAACTC
CGCCTGGTCTTTCCAGGTCTAGAGGGGTAACACTTTGTACTGCGTTTGGCTCCACGCTCGATCCACTGGC
GAGTGTTAGTAACAGCACTGTTGCTTCGTAGCGGAGCATGACGGCCGTGGGAACTCCTCCTTGGTAACAA
GGACCCACGGGGCCAAAAGCCACGCCCACACGGGCCCGTCATGTGTGCAACCCCAGCACGGCGACTTTAC
TGCGAAACCCACTTTAAAGTGACATTGAAACTGGTACCCACACACTGGTGACAGGCTAAGGATGCCCTTC
AGGTACCCCGAGGTAACACGCGACACTCGGGATCTGAGAAGGGGACTGGGGCTTCTATAAAAGCGCTCGG
TTTAAAAAGCTTCTATGCCTGAATAGGTGACCGGAGGTCGGCACCTTTCCTTTGCAATTACTGACCCTAT
GAATACACTGACTGTTTGACAATTAATCATCGGCATAGTATATCGGCATAGTATAATACGACTCACTATA
GGAGGGCCACCATGAAGAAACCTGAACTGACAGCAACTTCTGTTGAGAAGTTTCTCATTGAAAAATTTGA
TTCTGTTTCTGATCTCATGCAGCTGTCTGAAGGTGAAGAAAGCAGAGCCTTTTCTTTTGATGTTGGAGGA
AGAGGTTATGTTCTGAGGGTCAATTCTTGTGCTGATGGTTTTTACAAAGACAGATATGTTTACAGACACT
TTGCCTCTGCTGCTCTGCCAATTCCAGAAGTTCTGGACATTGGAGAATTTTCTGAATCTCTCACCTACTG
CATCAGCAGAAGAGCACAAGGAGTCACTCTCCAGGATCTCCCTGAAACTGAGCTGCCAGCTGTTCTGCAA
CCTGTTGCTGAAGCAATGGATGCCATTGCAGCAGCTGATCTGAGCCAAACCTCTGGATTTGGTCCTTTTG
GTCCCCAAGGCATTGGTCAGTACACCACTTGGAGGGATTTCATTTGTGCCATTGCTGATCCTCATGTCTA
TCACTGGCAGACTGTGATGGATGACACAGTTTCTGCTTCTGTTGCTCAGGCACTGGATGAACTCATGCTG
TGGGCAGAAGATTGTCCTGAAGTCAGACACCTGGTCCATGCTGATTTTGGAAGCAACAATGTTCTGACAG
ACAATGGCAGAATCACTGCAGTCATTGACTGGTCTGAAGCCATGTTTGGAGATTCTCAATATGAGGTTGC
CAACATTTTTTTTTGGAGACCTTGGCTGGCTTGCATGGAACAACAAACAAGATATTTTGAAAGAAGACAC
CCAGAACTGGCTGGTTCCCCCAGACTGAGAGCCTACATGCTCAGAATTGGCCTGGACCAACTGTATCAAT
CTCTGGTTGATGGAAACTTTGATGATGCTGCTTGGGCACAAGGAAGATGTGATGCCATTGTGAGGTCTGG
TGCTGGAACTGTTGGAAGAACTCAAATTGCAAGAAGGTCTGCTGCTGTTTGGACTGATGGATGTGTTGAA
GTTCTGGCTGACTCTGGAAACAGGAGACCCTCCACAAGACCCAGAGCCAAGGAATGAATATTAGCTAGAT
TATCCCTAATACCTGCCACCCCACTCTTAATCAGTGGTGGAAGAACGGTCTCAGAACTGTTTGTTTCAAT
TGGCCATTTAAGTTTAGTAGTAAAAGACTGGTTAATGATAACAATGCATCGTAAAACCTTCAGAAGGAAA
GGAGAATGTTTTGTGGACCACTTTGGTTTTCTTTTTTGCGTGTGGCAGTTTTAAGTTATTAGTTTTTAAA
ATCAGTACTTTTTAATGGAAACAACTTGACCAAAAATTTGTCACAGAATTTTGAGACCCATTAAAAAAGT
TAAATGAGAAACCTGTGTGTTCCTTTGGTCAACACCGAGACATTTAGGTGAAAGACATCTAATTCTGGTT
TTACGAATCTGGAAACTTCTTGAAAATGTAATTCTTGAGTTAACACTTCTGGGTGGAGAATAGGGTTGTT
TTCCCCCCACATAATTGGAAGGGGAAGGAATATCATTTAAAGCTATGGGAGGGTTGCTTTGATTACAACA
CTGGAGAGAAATGCAGCATGTTGCTGATTGCCTGTCACTAAAACAGGCCAAAAACTGAGTCCTTGGGTTG
CATAGAAAGCTG
