>Addgene plasmid #61879 | pVITRO1-dV-IgE/λ | addgene partial sequence | sequence record 104839 | mEF1-Fwd 5'-TTTTGAGCGGAGCTAATTCTCGGG-3'
AAGGTATCTTTTAAACCCTTTTTTAGGTGTTGTGAAAACCACCGCTAATTCAAAGCAAATGGACTGGACC
TGGAGGATCCTCTTCTTGGTGGCGGCCGCCACAGGCGCGCACTCCGAATTCGATATCCTCGAGGCTAGCA
CACAGAGCCCATCCGTCTTCCCCTTGACCCGCTGCTGCAAAAACATTCCCTCCAATGCCACCTCCGTGAC
TCTGGGCTGCCTGGCCACGGGCTACTTCCCGGAGCCGGTGATGGTGACCTGGGACACAGGCTCCCTCAAC
GGGACAACTATGACCTTACCAGCCACCACCCTCACGCTCTCTGGTCACTATGCCACCATCAGCTTGCTGA
CCGTCTCGGGTGCGTGGGCCAAGCAGATGTTCACCTGCCGTGTGGCACACACTCCATCGTCCACAGACTG
GGTCGACAACAAAACCTTCAGCGTCTGCTCCAGGGACTTCACCCCGCCCACCGTGAAGATCTTACAGTCG
TCCTGCGACGGCGGCGGGCACTTCCCCCCGACCATCCAGCTCCTGTGCCTCGTCTCTGGGTACACCCCAG
GGACTATCAACATCACCTGGCTGGAGGACGGGCAGGTCATGGACGTGGACTTGTCCACCGCCTCTACCAC
GCAGGAGGGTGAGCTGGCCTCCACACAAAGCGAGCTCACCCTCAGCCAGAAGCACTGGCTGTCAGACCGC
ACCTACACCTGCCAGGTCACCTATCAAGGTCACACCTTTGAGGACAGCACCAAGAAGTGTGCAGATTCCA
ACCCGAGAGGGGTGAGCGCCTACCTAAGCCGGCCCAGCCCGTTCGACCTGTTCATCCGCAAGTCGCCCAC
GATCACCTGTCTGGTGGTGGACCTGGCACCCAGCAAGGGGACCGTGAACCTGACCTGGTCCCGGGCCAGT
GGGAAGCCTGTGAACCACTCCACCAGAAAGGAGGAGAAGCAGCGCAATGGCACGTTAACCGTCACGTCCA
CCCTGC
