>Addgene plasmid #61879 | pVITRO1-dV-IgE/λ | addgene partial sequence | sequence record 104844 | pVITRO-P25F 5'-CAAAGGTATTTTCTAAACCCGTTTC-3'
CACCGCTAATTCAAAGCAATATGGCCTGGATGATGCTTCTCCTCGGACTCCTTGCTTATGGATCCGGAGT
CGACTCTGAATTCGATATCCTCGAGCTAGGTCAGCCCAAGGCGGCGCCCTCGGTCACTCTGTTCCCGCCC
TCCTCTGAGGAGCTTCAAGCCAACAAGGCCACACTGGTGTGTCTCATAAGTGACTTCTACCCGGGAGCCG
TGACAGTGGCCTGGAAGGCAGATAGCAGCCCCGTCAAGGCGGGAGTGGAGACCACCACACCCTCCAAACA
AAGCAACAACAAGTACGCGGCCAGCAGCTATCTGAGCCTGACGCCTGAGCAGTGGAAGTCCCACAGAAGC
TACAGCTGCCAGGTCACGCATGAAGGGAGCACCGTGGAGAAGACAGTGGCCCCTACAGAATGTTCATAGC
TAGGAGCAGGTTTCCCCAATGACACAAAACGTGCAACTTGAAACTCCGCCTGGTCTTTCCAGGTCTAGAG
GGGTAACACTTTGTACTGCGTTTGGCTCCACGCTCGATCCACTGGCGAGTGTTAGTAACAGCACTGTTGC
TTCGTAGCGGAGCATGACGGCCGTGGGAACTCCTCCTTGGTAACAAGGACCCACGGGGCCAAAAGCCACG
CCCACACGGGCCCGTCATGTGTGCAACCCCAGCACGGCGACTTTACTGCGAAACCCACTTTAAAGTGACA
TTGAAACTGGTACCCACACACTGGTGACAGGCTAAGGATGCCCTTCAGGTACCCCGAGGTAACACGCGAC
ACTCGGGATCTGAGAAGGGGACTGGGGCTTCTATAAAAGCGCTCGGTTTAAAAAGCTTCTATGCCTGAAT
AGGTGACCGGAGGTCGGCACCTTTCCTTTGCAATTACTGACCCTATGAATACACTGACTGTTTGACAATT
AATCATCGGCATAGTATATCGGCATAGTATAATACGACTCACTATAGGAGGGCCACCATGAAGAAACCTG
AACTGACAGCAACTTCTGTTGAGAAGTTTCTCATTGAAAAATTTGATTCTGTTTCTGATCTCATGCAGCT
GTCTGAAGGTGAAGAAAGCAGAGCCTTTT
