>Addgene plasmid #61879 | pVITRO1-dV-IgE/λ | addgene partial sequence | sequence record 106240 | pBR322ori-3 5'-tttgtttgcaagcagcagat-3'
GGATCTCAAGAAGATCCTTTGATCTTTTCTACGGGGTCTGACGCTCAGTGGAACGAAAACTCACGTTAAG
GGATTTTGGTCATGGCTAGTTAATTAACATTTCCATACCACATTTGTAGAGGTTTTACTTGCTTTAAAAA
ACCTCCCACACCTCCCCCTGAACCTGAAACATAAAATGAATGCAATTGTTGTTGTTAACTTGTTTATTGC
AGCTTATAATGGTTACAAATAAAGCAATAGCATCACAAATTTCACAAATAAAGCATTTTTTTCACTGCAT
TCTAGTTGTGGTTTGTCCAAACTCATCAATGTATCTTATCATGTCTGGCCAGCTAATCATTTACCGGGAT
TTACAGACACCGCTCGCTGGACGGTCTGTGAGGGGCTCGCTGCCTCATGGACTGCACGGCAGATGAACTC
ATCTTTCTGCTCCCATTCGGCCCTGGTCACCTCCAGGCGGCTGAAGACGAAGAAGCCGGAGCCCTTGGTC
TTGCGGGGCTGCGTCGTGCTGTGCCGGGCGTCCGGGAGCTGCACCTCGTTGTGCAGCCACTGCACCGAGA
TGTCCTCAGGCATGAAGTTCTGGATCAGGCAGGCGAGGGTGCGCTTGTCCCGGCTCCCCGGCCACTCCGG
CGTCGCAAACGCATAGACTTCCGGGGCAGCACGCGGGCCGCTGGTCTTGGTCGTGGACCGCATGAGGGCC
CTGGGCAGGTGGGGGTGGGTCACCCTGCACTGGTAGGTCTCCCCCTCGATCCAGTCTCGGGTGCCCACCG
GCAGGGTGGACGTGACGGTTAACGTGCCATTGCGCTGCTTCTCCTCCTTTCTGGTGGAGTGGTTCACAGG
CTTCCCACTGGC
